>Addgene plasmid #55140 | mCherry-Talin-R-15 | depositor partial sequence | sequence record 85506 | insert sequence
GACGTCAGATCCGCTAGCGCTACCGGTCGCCACCATGGTGAGCAAGGGCGAGGAGGATAACATGGCCATC
ATCAAGGAGTTCATGCGCTTCAAGGTGCACATGGAGGGCTCCGTGAACGGCCACGAGTTCGAGATCGAGG
GCGAGGGCGAGGGCCGCCCCTACGAGGGCACCCAGACCGCCAAGCTGAAGGTGACCAAGGGTGGCCCCCT
GCCCTTCGCCTGGGACATCCTGTCCCCTCAGTTCATGTACGGCTCCAAGGCCTACGTGAAGCACCCCGCC
GACATCCCCGACTACTTGAAGCTGTCCTTCCCCGAGGGCTTCAAGTGGGAGCGCGTGATGAACTTCGAGG
ACGGCGGCGTGGTGACCGTGACCCAGGACTCCTCCCTGCAGGACGGCGAGTTCATCTACAAGGTGAAGCT
GCGCGGCACCAACTTCCCCTCCGACGGCCCCGTAATGCAGAAGAAGACCATGGGCTGGGAGGCCTCCTCC
GAGCGGATGTACCCCGAGGACGGCGCCCTGAAGGGCGAGATCAAGCAGAGGCTGAAGCTGAAGGACGGCG
GCCACTACGACGCTGAGGTCAAGACCACCTACAAGGCCAAGAAGCCCGTGCAGCTGCCCGGCGCCTACAA
CGTCAACATCAAGTTGGACATCACCTCCCACAACGAGGACTACACCATCGTGGAACAGTACGAACGCGCC
GAGGGCCGCCACTCCACCGGCGGCATGGACGAGCTGTACAAGTCCGGACTCAGATCTCGAGCTCAAGCTA
GCTTCGAATTCGCCACCATGCAGCAGTACAACCGAGTGGGGAAAGTGGAGCACGGCTCTGTGGCTCTGCC
AGCCATCATGCGCTCTGGAGCCTCTGGTCCTGAGAATTTCCAGGTGGGGAGCATGCCACCTGCCCAGCAG
CAGATCACCAGTGGCCAGATGCACCGAGGACACATGCCACCTCTGACTTCAGCCCAGCAGGCGCTCACTG
GAACCATTAACTCCAGCATGCAGGCTGTGCAGGCTGCCCAGGCCACTCTGGATGACTTTGAGACTCTACC
CCCTCTTGGCCAGGATGCTGCCTCCAAAGCTTGGCGTAAGAACAAGATGGATGAATCAAAGCATGAGATC
CACTCCCAGGTAGATGCCATCACAGCTGGCACTGCCTCTGTGGTAAACCTGACAGCAGGAGATCCTGCAG
AGACAGACTATACAGCAGTGGGCTGTGCAGTCACCACCATCTCTTCCAACCTGACGGAGATGTCCCGTGG
GGTGAAGCTATTGGCTGCCCTGCTGGAGGATGAAGGCGGCAATGGCCGGCCCCTTCTGCAAGCAGCAAAG
GGCCTTGCAGGGGCTGTGTCGGAACTGCTTCGCAGTGCTCAGCCCGCCAGCGCTGAGCCTCGTCAGAACC
TGCTGCAGGCAGCCGGGAACGTGGGCCAGGCCAGTGGGGAGCTGTTGCAGCAAATTGGGGAAAGTGACAC
TGACCCCCACTTCCAGGATGTTCTAATGCAGCTAGCAAACGCAGTGGCAAGTGCTGCAGCCGCCCTGGTC
CTCAAGGCCAAGAGTGTGGCCCAGCGCACAGAGGATTCCGGGCTTCAGACCCAAGTGATTGCTGCAGCTA
CGCAATGTGCTCTGTCCACTTCCCAGCTGGTGGCCTGTACCAAGGTGGTAGCACCTACAATCAGCTCACC
TGTGTGCCAAGAACAGCTAGTCGAGGCTGGGCGACTGGTGGCCAAAGCTGTGGAGGGCTGTGTGTCTGCC
TCGCAAGCAGCTACAGAAGATGGACAGCTGCTTCGAGGGGTAGGAGCAGCAGCCACGGCTGTCACCCAGG
CCCTCAATGAGCTGCTGCAGCACGTGAAGGCCCACGCCACCGGAGCTGGGCCTGCCGGTCGGTATGACCA
AGCCACTGATACCATCCTCACCGTCACTGAAAACATCTTCAGCTCCATGGGTGATGCTGGGGAGATGGTG
CGCCAGGCCCGCATCCTGGCCCAAGCCACCTCAGACCTGGTCAATGCTATCAAGGCCGATGCTGAGGGGG
AGAGTGATCTGGAGAACTCTAGAAAGCTCCTGAGTGCTGCCAAGATCCTCGCTGATGCCACCGCCAAGAT
GGTGGAGGCGGCCAAGGGAGCAGCCGCCCACCCTGACAGTGAGGAACAGCAGCAGCGACTGCGTGAAGCA
GCTGAGGGGCTTCGCATGGCCACCAATGCAGCTGCGCAGAACGCCATCAAGAAGAAGTTGGTGCAGCGCC
TGGAGCATGCAGCCAAGCAAGCTGCAGCCTCTGCAACACAGACCATTGCTGCAGCCCAACATGCAGCCTC
TGCCCCCAAGGCCTCTGCGGGCCCCCAGCCCCTACTGGTGCAGAGCTGTAAGGCCGTGGCAGAGCAGATT
CCGTTGCTGGTGCAGGGTGTCCGAGGAAGTCAAGCTCAGCCTGACAGCCCTAGTGCTCAGCTCGCCCTCA
TTGCTGCCAGCCAGAGCTTCCTGCAGCCAGGTGGGAAGATGGTGGCAGCGGCAAAAGCCTCAGTGCCAAC
AATTCAGGACCAGGCTTCAGCGATGCAGCTGAGTCAGTGCGCAAAGAACCTAGGCACTGCCCTGGCCGAG
CTGCGCACTGCTGCTCAGAAGGCTCAGGAGGCATGTGGACCTTTGGAGATGGATTCTGCACTGAGTGTTG
TACAAAATCTAGAGAAAGACCTACAGGAAATAAAAGCAGCAGCTCGAGATGGCAAGCTTAAGCCCTTACC
TGGGGAAACAATGGAGAAGTGTACCCAAGATCTTGGCAACAGCACCAAAGCGGTGAGCTCTGCCATCGCC
AAGCTGCTGGGGGAGATTGCCCAGGGCAATGAGAACTATGCAGGTATTGCAGCTCGGGATGTAGCTGGTG
GACTAAGGTCACTAGCCCAGGCTGCGCGGGGTGTGGCTGCGCTGACATCAGATCCTGCAGTGCAGGCCAT
TGTGCTTGACACAGCCAGCGACGTTCTGGACAAGGCCAGCAGCCTCATTGAAGAGGCAAAAAAAGCATCT
GGACACCCAGGGGACCCAGAAAGCCAGCAAAGGCTTGCTCAGGTAGCTAAAGCAGTGACCCAAGCCCTGA
ACCGCTGTGTCAGCTGCCTGCCTGGCCAAAGAGACGTGGATAATGCCCTACGAGCCGTTGGAGATGCCAG
CAAGCGACTCCTGAGTGACTTGCTTCCTCCAAGCACGGGGACATTTCAAGAAGCACAGAGCCGATTGAAT
GAAGCTGCAGCTGGGTTAAATCAGGCCGCCACAGAACTGGTGCAAGCCTCCCGAGGAACTCCTCAGGACC
TGGCTCGGGCCTCCGGCCGATTTGGACAGGACTTCAGCACCTTCCTGGAAGCTGGTGTGGAGATGGCCGG
ACAGGCCCCGAGCCAGGAGGACCGAGCCCAGGTGGTGTCCAACCTGAAGGGCATATCCATGTCTTCAAGC
AAACTTCTCCTTGCCGCTAAGGCCTTGTCCACAGACCCTGCTTCTCCCAACCTCAAGAGTCAGCTGGCTG
CGGCTGCCCGGGCAGTGACGGACAGCATCAACCAGCTCATCACCATGTGCACCCAGCAGGCACCTGGCCA
GAAGGAGTGTGACAATGCACTTCGGCAGCTAGAGACAGTCCGAGAACTCCTGGAGAATCCAGTCCAGCCC
ATCAACGACATGTCCTACTTCGGTTGCTTGGACAGTGTCATGGAGAACTCCAAGGTCCTAGGTGAGGCCA
TGACTGGCATCTCCCAAAATGCCAAGAATGGAAATCTGCCGGAGTTTGGAGATGCCATTGCCACAGCCTC
CAAGGCTCTCTGTGGCTTCACGGAGGCAGCCGCACAGGCAGCATATCTAGTTGGTGTCTCTGACCCCAAC
AGCCAAGCTGGACAGCAAGGACTGGTGGAACCCACACAGTTTGCCCGTGCAAACCAGGCAATTCAGATGG
CCTGTCAGAGTCTGGGGGAGCCTGGCTGTACCCAGGCCCAGGTGTTATCTGCAGCCACTATTGTAGCCAA
ACACACATCTGCATTGTGTAACAGCTGTCGCCTGGCTTCCGCTAGGACTGCCAATCCCACTGCCAAGCGC
CAGTTTGTACAGTCAGCCAAGGAGGTGGCCAACAGTACAGCCAATCTTGTCAAGACCATCAAGGCACTAG
ATGGGGACTTCACAGAAGAGAACCGTGCCCAGTGCCGAGCAGCCACAGCCCCTCTGCTGGAAGCTGTGGA
TAACCTGAGTGCCTTTGCCTCCAACCCTGAGTTCTCCAGCGTCCCTGCCCAGATCAGCCCTGAGGGCAGA
GCAGCCATGGAGCCCATTGTAATCTCTGCTAAGACAATGTTGGAGAGTGCTGGAGGGCTCATCCAGACAG
CTCGGGCGTTAGCAGTCAATCCCCGAGACCCCCCACGTTGGTCTGTGCTAGCTGGCCACTCTCGGACTGT
CTCAGATTCCATCAAGAAACTTATTACAAGCATGAGGGACAAAGCCCCAGGGCAGCTGGAGTGTGAGACA
GCCATTGCGGCTCTGAACAGCTGCTTGCGGGACCTAGATCAGGCTTCGCTTGCCGCTGTCAGCCAGCAGC
TTGCTCCCCGTGAAGGAATCTCTCAAGAGGCTTTGCACACCCAGATGCTCACTGCAGTGCAAGAAATTTC
TCATCTCATTGAGCCGCTGGCCAGCGCTGCTCGGGCTGAAGCCTCCCAGCTGGGACACAAGGTGTCCCAA
ATGGCCCAGTACTTTGAACCACTCACCCTGGCTGCAGTGGGTGCTGCGTCTAAGACCCTGAGCCACCCGC
AGCAGATGGCACTTCTGGACCAGACTAAAACGTTGGCAGAGTCTGCCTTGCAGTTGCTATATACTGCCAA
GGAGGCTGGTGGTAACCCCAAGCAAGCAGCACACACCCAGGAAGCCCTGGAGGAGGCTGTGCAGATGATG
ACAGAGGCCGTAGAAGACCTGACGACGACCCTCAACGAAGCAGCCAGTGCTGCAGGAGTCGTTGGCGGCA
TGGTGGACTCTATCACTCAGGCCATCAACCAGCTAGATGAAGGACCTATGGGTGACCCAGAAGGCTCATT
CGTAGATTACCAGACAACCATGGTGAGGACAGCCAAGGCCATTGCTGTCACTGTTCAGGAGATGGTAACC
AAGTCAAACACCAGCCCTGAAGAGCTAGGCCCTCTTGCCAACCAGCTGACCAGTGACTATGGCCGACTGG
CCTCACAAGCCAAGCCTGCAGCTGTGGCTGCTGAAAATGAAGAGATAGGCGCTCACATCAAACACCGAGT
ACAGGAGCTGGGCCATGGCTGCTCTGCTCTGGTCACCAAGGCAGGTGCCTTGCAGTGTAGCCCCAGTGAT
GTCTACACCAAGAAGGAGCTCATAGAGTGTGCCCGCAGAGTGTCAGAGAAGGTCTCCCATGTTCTGGCTG
CACTCCAGGCTGGGAATCGTGGTACCCAGGCCTGCATTACAGCAGCCAGTGCTGTGTCTGGTATCATTGC
TGACCTCGACACCACCATCATGTTCGCTACTGCTGGCACACTTAACCGTGAGGGTGCTGAAACTTTTGCT
GACCACCGGGAGGGTATCTTAAAGACAGCAAAGGTTCTTGTGGAGGACACCAAGGTCCTAGTGCAGAATG
CAGCTGGGAGCCAGGAGAAGTTGGCACAAGCCGCCCAGTCCTCCGTGGCCACCATTACCCGCCTCGCTGA
TGTGGTCAAGCTCGGTGCAGCCAGCCTAGGAGCCGAAGACCCTGAAACTCAGGTGGTGCTGATCAATGCA
GTAAAGGACGTAGCCAAGGCCCTGGGTGACCTCATCAGCGCTACGAAGGCTGCAGCGGGCAAAGTTGGGG
ATGACCCTGCAGTGTGGCAGCTCAAGAACTCTGCCAAGGTGATGGTGACCAATGTGACATCATTGCTCAA
GACAGTGAAGGCTGTGGAAGATGAGGCCACCAAAGGCACACGGGCCCTAGAGAAGACCTCTACCCCTGAA
GACTTCATCCGAATGACCAAGGGTATTACTATGGCAACAGCCAAAGCCGTTGCTGCTGGCAATTCCTGTC
GACAGGAAGATGTCATTGCCACAGCCAATCTGAGCCGACGGGCTATTGCGGACATGCTTCGGGCTTGCAA
GGAAGCAGCTTTCCACCCAGAAGTGGCGCCTGATGTACGGCTCCGAGCCCTGCACTATGGCCGGGAGTGT
GCCAATGGTTACCTGGAACTGCTGGACCACGTGCTGCTGACCCTTCAGAAGCCAAACCCAGACCTGAAGC
AGCAGCTAACTGGACACTCAAAGCGGGTTGCTGGCTCTGTGACTGAGCTCATCCAGGCTGCTGAAGCCAT
GAAAGGAACAGAGTGGGTGGACCCAGAGGACCCTACTGTCATTGCTGAGAATGAGCTCTTGGGAGCCGCA
GCCGCCATCGAGGCTGCAGCCAAGAAGCTGGAGCAGCTGAAGCCCAGGGCCAAACCCAAGGAGGCGGATG
AGTCCTTGAACTTTGAGGAACAAATCCTAGAAGCTGCCAAGTCCATCGCTGCAGCCACCAGTGCACTGGT
AAAGGCTGCGTCAGCAGCCCAGAGGGAGCTGGTGGCTCAAGGAAAGGTGGGCGCCATTCCAGCCAATGCA
CTGGATGATGGGCAGTGGTCGCAGGGCCTCATTTCCGCTGCCCGTATGGTGGCTGCGGCCACCAACAATC
TGTGTGAAGCAGCTAACGCAGCTGTCCAGGGCCATGCTAGCCAGGAGAAACTCATTTCCTCAGCCAAGCA
AGTAGCTGCCTCCACAGCTCAGCTCCTGGTAGCTTGCAAGGTCAAAGCAGATCAGGACTCTGAGGCAATG
AAACGGCTCCAGGCTGCTGGCAATGCAGTGAAGAGGGCCTCAGATAACCTGGTAAAGGCGGCCCAGAAAG
CTGCAGCCTTCGAAGACCAGGAGAATGAGACGGTGGTGGTGAAGGAGAAAATGGTTGGGGGCATTGCCCA
GATTATCGCAGCACAGGAAGAGATGCTTCGGAAGGAACGAGAGCTGGAAGAGGCTCGGAAAAAGCTCGCC
CAGATCCGGCAGCAGCAGTACAAGTTCTTGCCTTCAGAGCTTCGAGACGAGCACTAAAAAAGCCCTGTGT
ATTTAATGCAGACCCAGCCCAGAGACTGTGCCTGCCACTACCAAAGCCTTCTGGGCTGCTCAGGACCCAA
GCTGCCCAACCCCAGCACTCCCCCA
