>Addgene plasmid #55140 | mCherry-Talin-R-15 | addgene partial sequence | sequence record 151748 | mCherry-F 5'-ccccgtaatgcagaagaaga-3'
CGGATGTACCCCGAGGACGGCGCCCTGAAGGGCGAGATCAAGCAGAGGCTGAAGCTGAAGGACGGCGGCC
ACTACGACGCTGAGGTCAAGACCACCTACAAGGCCAAGAAGCCCGTGCAGCTGCCCGGCGCCTACAACGT
CAACATCAAGTTGGACATCACCTCCCACAACGAGGACTACACCATCGTGGAACAGTACGAACGCGCCGAG
GGCCGCCACTCCACCGGCGGCATGGACGAGCTGTACAAGTCCGGACTCAGATCTCGAGCTCAAGCTAGCT
TCGAATTCGCCACCATGCAGCAGTACAACCGAGTGGGGAAAGTGGAGCACGGCTCTGTGGCTCTGCCAGC
CATCATGCGCTCTGGAGCCTCTGGTCCTGAGAATTTCCAGGTGGGGAGCATGCCACCTGCCCAGCAGCAG
ATCACCAGTGGCCAGATGCACCGAGGACACATGCCACCTCTGACTTCAGCCCAGCAGGCGCTCACTGGAA
CCATTAACTCCAGCATGCAGGCTGTGCAGGCTGCCCAGGCCACTCTGGATGACTTTGAGACTCTACCCCC
TCTTGGCCAGGATGCTGCCTCCAAAGCTTGGCGTAAGAACAAGATGGATGAATCAAAGCATGAGATCCAC
TCCCAGGTAGATGCCATCACAGCTGGCACTGCCTCTGTGGTAAACCTGACAGCAGGAGATCCTGCAGAGA
CAGACTATACAGCAGTGGGCTGTGCAGTCACCACCATCTCTTCCAACCTGACGGAGATGTCCCGTGGGGT
GAAGCTATTGGCTGCCCTGCTGGAGGATGAAGGCGGCAATGGCCGGCCCCTTCTGCA
