[The description below was written by a language model from this plasmid's Addgene catalogue record.]
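Description:
mCherry-Talin-R-15 is a mammalian expression plasmid built on an mCherry fusion-tag backbone of about 4.75 kb (size without the insert). It encodes the rod domain of mouse talin fused to the red fluorescent protein mCherry. The record lists mCherry as an N-terminal tag carried on the backbone, so the fluorescent protein precedes the talin fragment in the fusion. The "15" in the name probably indicates the length of the linker between the two parts, but the record does not say so. A CMV promoter drives strong constitutive transcription in mammalian cells. The 3′ sequencing primer anneals in an SV40 polyadenylation region, which implies that this signal terminates the transcript. In bacteria the plasmid is maintained at high copy under kanamycin selection. A neomycin resistance marker allows G418 selection of stably transfected mammalian cells. No feature table was supplied, so the replication origin, the exact linker and the boundaries of the talin fragment are not documented here, and the cloning method is recorded as unknown.

The insert is only the rod portion of talin, not the full-length protein. Talin is a cytoskeletal adaptor that links integrins to actin, and its rod region carries actin- and vinculin-binding sites, whereas the head domain contains the main integrin-activating FERM module. The stated purpose is localization to focal adhesions, so the construct serves as a red fluorescent marker of these structures in live or fixed cells. The recorded excitation and emission maxima are 587 nm and 610 nm. It can be combined with green or other spectrally distinct probes for multicolour imaging, or used to compare the behaviour of the rod domain with that of other talin constructs.
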