Addgene plasmid #55140: mCherry-Talin-R-15
Purpose: Localization: Focal Adhesions, Excitation: 587, Emission: 610
Depositing lab: Michael Davidson. Depositing organization: Florida State University, Tallahassee.
Backbone
  Vector backbone: mCherry
  Backbone size w/o insert (bp): 4750
  Vector type: Mammalian Expression
  Selectable markers: Neomycin (select with G418)
Growth in bacteria
  Bacterial resistance: Kanamycin, 50 μg/mL
  Growth temperature: 37°C
  Growth strain: DH5alpha
  Copy number: High Copy
Gene/Insert
  Gene/Insert name: Talin R (alt name: NM_011602.5)
  Species: M. musculus (mouse)
  Mutation: Talin Rod Domain
  Promoter: CMV
  Tag / fusion protein: mCherry (N terminal on backbone)
  Cloning method: Unknown
  Sequencing primers: 5′ CMV-F; 3′ SV40pA-R
Terms and licenses: Academic/Nonprofit Terms; Industry Terms: Not Available to Industry
Depositor comments: . Excitation = 587; Emission = 610
How to cite: mCherry-Talin-R-15 was a gift from Michael Davidson (Addgene plasmid # 55140 ; http://n2t.net/addgene:55140 ; RRID:Addgene_55140)
